>Addgene plasmid #84636 | pcDNA3-AMPKsub(TA)-YPet-NES | addgene full sequence | sequence record 176880 | Addgene NGS Result
CATCATCATCATCATCATGGTATGGCTAGCATGACTGGTGGACAGCAAATGGGTCGGGATCTGTACGACG
ATGACGATAAGGATCCCATGAGGAGAGTGGCTGCCCTGGTGGATCTGGGCGGCACCGGCGGCAGCGAGCT
CATGGTGAGCAAAGGCGAAGAGCTGTTCACCGGCGTGGTGCCCATCCTGGTGGAGCTGGACGGCGACGTG
AACGGCCACAAGTTCAGCGTGAGCGGCGAGGGCGAGGGCGACGCCACCTACGGCAAGCTGACCCTGAAGC
TGCTGTGCACCACCGGCAAGCTGCCCGTGCCCTGGCCCACCCTGGTGACCACCCTGGGCTACGGCGTGCA
GTGCTTCGCCCGGTACCCCGACCACATGAAGCAGCACGACTTCTTCAAGAGCGCCATGCCCGAGGGCTAC
GTGCAGGAGCGGACCATCTTCTTCAAGGACGACGGCAACTACAAGACCCGGGCCGAGGTGAAGTTCGAGG
GCGACACCCTGGTGAACCGGATCGAGCTGAAGGGCATCGACTTCAAGGAGGACAGCAACATCCTGGGCCA
CAAGCTGGAGTACAACTACAACAGCCACAACGTGTACATCACCGCCGACAAGCAGAAGAACGGCATCAAG
GCCAACTTCAAGATCCGGCACAACATCGAGGACGGCGGCGTGCAGCTGGCCGACCACTACCAGCAGAACA
CCCCCATCGGCGACGGCCCCGTGCTGCTGCCCGATAACCACTACCTGAGCTACCAGAGCGCCCTGTTCAA
GGACCCCAACGAGAAGCGGGACCACATGGTGCTGCTGGAGTTCCTGACCGCCGCCGGCATCACCGAGGGT
ATGAATGAATTGTACAAAGAATTCCTGCCCCCCCTGGAGCGCCTGACCCTGTAATCTAGAGGGCCCTATT
CTATAGTGTCACCTAAATGCTAGAGCTCGCTGATCAGCCTCGACTGTGCCTTCTAGTTGCCAGCCATCTG
TTGTTTGCCCCTCCCCCGTGCCTTCCTTGACCCTGGAAGGTGCCACTCCCACTGTCCTTTCCTAATAAAA
TGAGGAAATTGCATCGCATTGTCTGAGTAGGTGTCATTCTATTCTGGGGGGTGGGGTGGGGCAGGACAGC
AAGGGGGAGGATTGGGAAGACAATAGCAGGCATGCTGGGGATGCGGTGGGCTCTATGGCTTCTGAGGCGG
AAAGAACCAGCTGGGGCTCTAGGGGGTATCCCC
[124 nt withheld, positions 1224-1347]
C
[91 nt withheld, positions 1349-1439]
A
[49 nt withheld, positions 1441-1489]
CCTTTGACGTTGGAGTCCACGTTCTTT
[37 nt withheld, positions 1517-1553]
ACCCTATCTCGGTCTATTCTTTTGATTTATAAGGGATTTTGCCGATTTCGGCCTATTGGTTAAAAAATGA
GCTGATTTAACAAAAATTTAACGCGAATTAATTCTGTGGAATGTGTGTCAGTTAGGGTGTGGAAAGTCCC
CAGGCTCCCCAGCAGGCAGAAGTATGCAAAGCATGCATCTCAATTAGTCAGCAACCAGGTGTGGAAAGTC
CCCAGGCTCCCCAGCAGGCAGAAGTATGCAAAGCATGCATCTCAATTAGTCAGCAACCATAGTCCCGCCC
CTAACTCCGCCCATCCCGCCCCTAACTCCGCCCAGTTCCGCCCATTCTCCGCCCCATGGCTGACTAATTT
TTTTTATTTATGCAGAGGCCGAGGCCGCCTCTGCCTCTGAGCTATTCCAGAAGTAGTGAGGAGGCTTTTT
TGGAGGCCTAGGCTTTTGCAAAAAGCTCCCGGGAGCTTGTATATCCATTTTCGGATCTGATCAAGAGACA
GGATGAGGATCGTTTCGCATGATTGAACAAGATGGATTGCACGCAGGTTCTCCGGCCGCTTGGGTGGAGA
GGCTATTCGGCTATGACTGGGCACAACAGACAATCGGCTGCTCTGATGCCGCCGTGTTCCGGCTGTCAGC
GCAGGGGCGCCCGGTTCTTTTTGTCAAGACCGACCTGTCCGGTGCCCTGAATGAACTGCAGGACGAGGCA
GCGCGGCTATCGTGGCTGGCCACGACGGGCGTTCCTTGCGCAGCTGTGCTCGACGTTGTCACTGAAGCGG
GAAGGGACTGGCTGCTATTGGGCGAAGTGCCGGGGCAGGATCTCCTGTCATCTCACCTTGCTCCTGCCGA
GAAAGTATCCATCATGGCTGATGCAATGCGGCGGCTGCATACGCTTGATCCGGCTACCTGCCCATTCGAC
CACCAAGCGAAACATCGCATCGAGCGAGCACGTACTCGGATGGAAGCCGGTCTTGTCGATCAGGATGATC
TGGACGAAGAGCATCAGGGGCTCGCGCCAGCCGAACTGTTCGCCAGGCTCAAGGCGCGCATGCCCGACGG
CGAGGATCTCGTCGTGACCCATGGCGATGCCTGCTTGCCGAATATCATGGTGGAAAATGGCCGCTTTTCT
GGATTCATCGACTGTGGCCGGCTGGGTGTGGCGGACCGCTATCAGGACATAGCGTTGGCTACCCGTGATA
TTGCTGAAGAGCTTGGCGGCGAATGGGCTGACCGCTTCCTCGTGCTTTACGGTATCGCCGCTCCCGATTC
GCAGCGCATCGCCTTCTATCGCCTTCTTGACGAGTTCTTCTGAGCGGGACTCTGGGGTTCGAAATGACCG
ACCAAGCGACGCCCAACCTGCCATCACGAGATTTCGATTCCACCGCCGCCTTCTATGAAAGGTTGGGCTT
CGGAATCGTTTTCCGGGACGCCGGCTGGATGATCCTCCAGCGCGGGGATCTCATGCTGGAGTTCTTCGCC
CACCCCAACTTGTTTATTGCAGCTTATAATGGTTACAAATAAAGCAATAGCATCACAAATTTCACAAATA
AAGCATTTTTTTCACTGCATTCTAGTTGTGGTTTGTCCAAACTCATCAATGTATCTTATCATGTCTGTAT
ACCGTCGACCTCTAGCTAGAGCTTGGCGTAATCATGGTCATAGCTGTTTCCTGTGTGAAATTGTTATCCG
CTCACAATTCCACACAACATACGAGCCGGAAGCATAAAGTGTAAAGCCTGGGGTGCCTAATGAGTGAGCT
AACTCACATTAATTGCGTTGCGCTCACTGCCCGCTTTCCAGTCGGGAAACCTGTCGTGCCAGCTGCATTA
ATGAATCGGCCAACGCGCGGGGAGAGGCGGTTTGCGTATTGGGCGCTCTTCCGCTTCCTCGCTCACTGAC
TCGCTGCGCTCGGTCGTTCGGCTGCGGCGAGCGGTATCAGCTCACTCAAAGGCGGTAATACGGTTATCCA
CAGAATCAGGGGATAACGCAGGAAAGAACATGTGAGCAAAAGGCCAGCAAAAGGCCAGGAACCGTAAAAA
GGCCGCGTTGCTGGCGTTTTTCCATAGGCTCCGCCCCCCTGACGAGCATCACAAAAATCGACGCTCAAGT
CAGAGGTGGCGAAACCCGACAGGACTATAAAGATACCAGGCGTTTCCCCCTGGAAGCTCCCTCGTGCGCT
CTCCTGTTCCGACCCTGCCGCTTACCGGATACCTGTCCGCCTTTCTCCCTTCGGGAAGCGTGGCGCTTTC
TCATAGCTCACGCTGTAGGTATCTCAGTTCGGTGTAGGTCGTTCGCTCCAAGCTGGGCTGTGTGCACGAA
CCCCCCGTTCAGCCCGACCGCTGCGCCTTATCCGGTAACTATCGTCTTGAGTCCAACCCGGTAAGACACG
ACTTATCGCCACTGGCAGCAGCCACTGGTAACAGGATTAGCAGAGCGAGGTATGTAGGCGGTGCTACAGA
GTTCTTGAAGTGGTGGCCTAACTACGGCTACACTAGAAGAACAGTATTTGGTATCTGCGCTCTGCTGAAG
CCAGTTACCTTCGGAAAAAGAGTTGGTAGCTCTTGATCCGGCAAACAAACCACCGCTGGTAGCGGTGGTT
TTTTTGTTTGCAAGCAGCAGATTACGCGCAGAAAAAAAGGATCTCAAGAAGATCCTTTGATCTTTTCTAC
GGGGTCTGACGCTCAGTGGAACGAAAACTCACGTTAAGGGATTTTGGTCATGAGATTATCAAAAAGGATC
TTCACCTAGATCCTTTTAAATTAAAAATGAAGTTTTAAATCAATCTAAAGTATATATGAGTAAACTTGGT
CTGACAGTTACCAATGCTTAATCAGTGAGGCACCTATCTCAGCGATCTGTCTATTTCGTTCATCCATAGT
TGCCTGACTCCCCGTCGTGTAGATAACTACGATACGGGAGGGCTTACCATCTGGCCCCAGTGCTGCAATG
ATACCGCGAGACCCACGCTCACCGGCTCCAGATTTATCAGCAATAAACCAGCCAGCCGGAAGGGCCGAGC
GCAGAAGTGGTCCTGCAACTTTATCCGCCTCCATCCAGTCTATTAATTGTTGCCGGGAAGCTAGAGTAAG
TAGTTCGCCAGTTAATAGTTTGCGCAACGTTGTTGCCATTGCTACAGGCATCGTGGTGTCACGCTCGTCG
TTTGGTATGGCTTCATTCAGCTCCGGTTCCCAACGATCAAGGCGAGTTACATGATCCCCCATGTTGTGCA
AAAAAGCGGTTAGCTCCTTCGGTCCTCCGATCGTTGTCAGAAGTAAGTTGGCCGCAGTGTTATCACTCAT
GGTTATGGCAGCACTGCATAATTCTCTTACTGTCATGCCATCCGTAAGATGCTTTTCTGTGACTGGTGAG
TACTCAACCAAGTCATTCTGAGAATAGTGTATGCGGCGACCGAGTTGCTCTTGCCCGGCGTCAATACGGG
ATAATACCGCGCCACATAGCAGAACTTTAAAAGTGCTCATCATTGGAAAACGTTCTTCGGGGCGAAAACT
CTCAAGGATCTTACCGCTGTTGAGATCCAGTTCGATGTAACCCACTCGTGCACCCAACTGATCTTCAGCA
TCTTTTACTTTCACCAGCGTTTCTGGGTGAGCAAAAACAGGAAGGCAAAATGCCGCAAAAAAGGGAATAA
GGGCGACACGGAAATGTTGAATACTCATACTCTTCCTTTTTCAATATTATTGAAGCATTTATCAGGGTTA
TTGTCTCATGAGCGGATACATATTTGAATGTATTTAGAAAAATAAACAAATAGGGGTTCCGCGCACATTT
CCCCGAAAAGTGCCACCTGACGTCGACGGATCGGGAGATCTCCCGATCCCCTATGGTGCACTCTCAGTAC
AATCTGCTCTGATGCCGCATAGTTAAGCCAGTATCTGCTCCCTGCTTGTGTGTTGGAGGTCGCTGAGTAG
TGCGCGAGCAAAATTTAAGCTACAACAAGGCAAGGCTTGACCGACAATTGCATGAAGAATCTGCTTAGGG
TTAGGCGTTTTGCGCTGCTTCGCGATGTACGGGCCAGATATACGCGTTGACATTGATTATTGACTAGTTA
TTAATAGTAATCAATTACGGGGTCATTAGTTCATAGCCCATATATGGAGTTCCGCGTTACATAACTTACG
GTAAATGGCCCGCCTGGCTGACCGCCCAACGACCCCCGCCCATTGACGTCAATAATGACGTATGTTCCCA
TAGTAACGCCAATAGGGACTTTCCATTGACGTCAATGGGTGGAGTATTTACGGTAAACTGCCCACTTGGC
AGTACATCAAGTGTATCATATGCCAAGTACGCCCCCTATTGACGTCAATGACGGTAAATGGCCCGCCTGG
CATTATGCCCAGTACATGACCTTATGGGACTTTCCTACTTGGCAGTACATCTACGTATTAGTCATCGCTA
TTACCATGGTGATGCGGTTTTGGCAGTACATCAATGGGCGTGGATAGCGGTTTGACTCACGGGGATTTCC
AAGTCTCCACCCCATTGACGTCAATGGGAGTTTGTTTTGGCACCAAAATCAACGGGACTTTCCAAAATGT
CGTAACAACTCCGCCCCATTGACGCAAATGGGCGGTAGGCGTGTACGGTGGGAGGTCTATATAAGCAGAG
CTCTCTGGCTAACTAGAGAACCCACTGCTTACTGGCTTATCGAAATTAATACGACTCACTATAGGGAGAC
CCAAGCTTGCGGCCGCCACCATGGTGCGGGGTTCT
Features (pLannotate 1.2.2; 25 found; start..end, strand, type, name):
      1..21      +  CDS            capTEV™ (fragment): composite tag for in vivo biotinylation, TEV protease cleavage, and 6xHis tagging
     22..54      +  CDS            T7 tag (gene 10 leader): leader peptide from bacteriophage T7 gene 10 promotes efficient translation in E. coli
     58..81      +  CDS            Xpress™ tag: Xpress™ epitope tag, including an enterokinase recognition and cleavage site
    142..858     +  CDS            YPet: YPet is a basic (constitutively fluorescent) yellow fluorescent protein published in 2005, derived from Aequorea victoria. It has moderate acid sensitivity.
    865..891     +  CDS            NES: nuclear export signal from the HIV Rev protein (Fischer et al., 1995)
    910..928     -  promoter       SP6 promoter: promoter for bacteriophage SP6 RNA polymerase
    954..1178    +  polyA_signal   bGH poly(A) signal: bovine growth hormone polyadenylation signal
   1182..1203    +  promoter       SV40 promoter (fragment): SV40 enhancer and early promoter
   1224..1652    +  rep_origin     f1 ori (sequence partly withheld): f1 bacteriophage origin of replication; arrow indicates direction of (+) strand synthesis
   1666..1995    +  promoter       SV40 promoter: SV40 enhancer and early promoter
   2062..2853    +  CDS            neo: KKA2_KLEPN - Also known as kan, nptII. Experimental evidence at protein level: Swiss-Prot protein existence level 1. Resistance to kanamycin, neomycin, paromomycin, ribostamycin, butirosin and gentamicin B. From Klebsiella pneumoniae.
   2877..3035    +  CDS            ble (fragment): BLE_KLEPN - Experimental evidence at protein level: Swiss-Prot protein existence level 1. Binding protein with a strong affinity to the bleomycin family of antibiotics. Binds to CL990; an antimitotic-antibiotic compound. From Klebsiella pneumoniae.
   3030..3151    +  polyA_signal   SV40 poly(A) signal: SV40 polyadenylation signal
   3224..3240    -  protein_bind   lac operator: The lac repressor binds to the lac operator to inhibit transcription in E. coli. This inhibition can be relieved by adding lactose or isopropyl-β-D-thiogalactopyranoside (IPTG). lac repressor encoded by lacI
   3248..3278    -  promoter       lac promoter: promoter for the E. coli lac operon
   3293..3314    -  protein_bind   CAP binding site: CAP binding activates transcription in the presence of cAMP. E. coli catabolite activator protein
   3327..3419    -  CDS            lacI (fragment): lac repressor; lacI; The lac repressor binds to the lac operator to inhibit transcription in E. coli. This inhibition can be relieved by adding lactose or isopropyl-β-D-thiogalactopyranoside (IPTG).
   3602..4190    -  rep_origin     ori: high-copy-number ColE1/pMB1/pBR322/pUC origin of replication
   4361..5221    -  CDS            AmpR: β-lactamase; bla; confers resistance to ampicillin, carbenicillin, and related antibiotics
   5222..5326    -  promoter       AmpR promoter: bla
   5385..5437    -  misc_feature   bom (fragment): basis of mobility region from pBR322
   5592..5971    +  enhancer       CMV enhancer: human cytomegalovirus immediate early enhancer
   5972..6175    +  promoter       CMV promoter: human cytomegalovirus (CMV) immediate early promoter
   6171..6204    +  LTR            5' LTR (truncated) (fragment): truncated 5' long terminal repeat (LTR) from HIV-1
   6220..6238    +  promoter       T7 promoter: promoter for bacteriophage T7 RNA polymerase
