[The description below was written by a language model from this plasmid's Addgene catalogue record and pLannotate feature annotations shown in this document.]
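Description:
pcDNA3-AMPKsub(TA)-YPet-NES is a mammalian expression plasmid built on the pcDNA3 backbone. It is propagated in E. coli through a high-copy ColE1/pUC-type origin with ampicillin resistance (AmpR), and it also carries an f1 origin. For selection in mammalian cells, an SV40 promoter drives a neomycin phosphotransferase gene followed by an SV40 polyadenylation signal, allowing G418 selection. Expression of the insert is driven by the CMV enhancer/promoter and terminated by the bGH polyadenylation signal. Flanking T7 and SP6 promoters are present as standard backbone elements.

The synthetic insert, cloned between BamHI and EcoRI, encodes the C-terminal (substrate) half of a bimolecular AMPK/BRSK kinase activity reporter (bimABKAR). It consists of an AMPK substrate sequence fused to the yellow fluorescent protein YPet, followed by a nuclear export signal of HIV Rev type that confines the protein to the cytosol. Backbone-derived 6xHis, T7 gene 10 leader and Xpress tags sit at the N-terminus. The short substrate segment is not annotated separately in the feature table and presumably lies in the gap between the Xpress tag and YPet. In this version the target threonine of the substrate is mutated to alanine, so it cannot be phosphorylated, making the construct a negative control.

It is meant to be co-expressed with the partner plasmid pcDNA3-Cerulean-FHA1-NES. In the functional reporter, a phosphorylated substrate would be expected to bind the phosphothreonine-binding FHA1 domain, bringing Cerulean and YPet together for a FRET readout; the TA mutant should not respond. A few fragmentary annotations (capTEV, HIV-1 LTR, ble, lacI) are probably partial sequence matches rather than functional parts.
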