Addgene plasmid #84636: pcDNA3-AMPKsub(TA)-YPet-NES
Purpose: Encodes negative-control C-terminal (substrate) fragment of bimolecular AMPK/BRSK activity reporter (bimABKAR); cytosol targeted; use in conjunction with pcDNA3-Cerulean-FHA1-NES
Depositing lab: Jin Zhang. Depositing organization: University of California, San Diego (UCSD). Publication: Visualization of Compartmentalized Kinase Activity Dynamics Using Adaptable BimKARs. Depry C, Mehta S, Li R, Zhang J. Chem Biol. 2015 Nov 19;22(11):1470-9. doi: 10.1016/j.chembiol.2015.10.004. Epub 2015 Nov 5. PubMed 26548610.
Backbone
  Vector backbone: pcDNA3
  Backbone manufacturer: Invitrogen
  Backbone size w/o insert (bp): 5500
  Total vector size (bp): 6297
  Vector type: Mammalian Expression
  Selectable markers: Neomycin (select with G418)
Growth in bacteria
  Bacterial resistance: Ampicillin, 100 μg/mL
  Growth temperature: 37°C
  Growth strain: DH5alpha
  Copy number: High Copy
Gene/Insert
  Gene/Insert name: AMPKsub(TA)-YPet-NES (alt name: bimABKAR(TA)-C)
  Species: Synthetic
  Insert size (bp): 807
  Mutation: Target Thr residue in substrate domain mutated to Ala.
  Promoter: CMV
  Tag / fusion protein: YPet (C terminal on insert); Nuclear export signal (NES) (C terminal on insert); 6xHis (N terminal on backbone); T7 tag (gene 10 leader) (N terminal on backbone); Xpress (TM) tag (N terminal on backbone)
  Cloning method: Restriction Enzyme; 5′ cloning site BamHI (not destroyed); 3′ cloning site EcoRI (not destroyed)
  Sequencing primers: 5′ T7 forward; 3′ BGH reverse
Terms and licenses: Academic/Nonprofit Terms; Industry Terms: Not Available to Industry
How to cite: pcDNA3-AMPKsub(TA)-YPet-NES was a gift from Jin Zhang (Addgene plasmid # 84636 ; http://n2t.net/addgene:84636 ; RRID:Addgene_84636)
